>Addgene plasmid #108335 | pML2(+)WR | addgene full sequence | sequence record 209243 | Addgene NGS Result
GGGCGCTCTTCCGCTTCCTCGCTCACTGACTCGCTGCGCTCGGTCGTTCGGCTGCGGCGAGCGGTATCAG
CTAACTCAAAGGCGGTAATACGGTTATCCACAGAATCAGGGGATAACGCAGGAAAGAACATGTGAGCAAA
AGGCCAGCAAAAGGCCAGGAACCGTAAAAAGGCCGCGTTGCTGGCGTTTTTCCATAGGCTCCGCCCCCCT
GACGAGCATCACAAAAATCGACGCTCAAGTCAGAGGTGGCGAAACCCGACAGGACTATAAAGATACCAGG
CGTTTCCCCCTGGAAGCTCCCTCGTGCGCTCTCCTGTTCCGACCCTGCCGCTTACCGGATACCTGTCCGC
CTTTCTCCCTTCGGGAAGCGTGGCGCTTTCTCATAGCTCACGCTGTAGGTATCTCAGTTCGGTGTAGGTC
GTTCGCTCCAAGCTGGGCTGTGTGCACGAACCCCCCGTTCAGCCCGACCGCTGCGCCTTATCCGGTAACT
ATCGTCTTGAGTCCAACCCGGTAAGACACGACTTATCGCCACTGGCAGCAGCCACTGGTAACAGGATTAG
CAGAGCGAGGTATGTAGGCGGTGCTACAGAGTTCTTGAAGTGGTGTCCTAACTACGGCTACACTAGAAGA
ACAGTATTTGGTATCTGCGCTCTGCTGAAGCCAGTTACCTTCGGAAAAAGAGTTGGTAGCTCTTGATCCG
GCAAACAAACCACCGCTGGTAGCGGTGGTTTTTTTGTTTGCAAGCAGCAGATTACGCGCAGAAAAAAAGG
ATCTCAAGAAGATCCTTTGATCTTTTCTACGGGGTCTGACGCTCAGTGGAACGAAAACTCACGTTAAGGG
ATTTTGGTCATGAGATTATCAAAAAGGATCTTCACCTAGATCCTTTTAAATTAAAAATGAAGTTTTAAAT
CAATCTAAAGTATATATGAGTAAACTTGGTCTGACAGACCGCTACGGGGTCTGACGCTCAGTGGAACGAA
AACTCACGTTAAGGGATTTTGGTCATGAACAATAAAACTGTCTGCTTACATAAACAGTAATACAAGGGGT
GTTATGAGCCATATTCAACGGGAAACGTCTTGCTCTAGGCCGCGATTAAATTCCAACATGGATGCTGATT
TATATGGGTATAAATGGGCTCGCGATAATGTCGGGCAATCAGGTGCGACAATCTATCGATTGTATGGGAA
GCCCGATGCGCCAGAGTTGTTTCTGAAACATGGCAAAGGTAGCGTTGCCAATGATGTTACAGATGAGATG
GTCAGACTAAACTGGCTGACGGAATTTATGCCTCTTCCGACCATCAAGCATTTTATCCGTACTCCTGATG
ATGCATGGTTACTCACCACTGCGATCCCCGGGAAAACAGCATTCCAGGTATTAGAAGAATATCCTGATTC
AGGTGAAAATATTGTTGATGCGCTGGCAGTGTTCCTGCGCCGGTTGCATTCGATTCCTGTTTGTAATTGT
CCTTTTAACAGCGATCGCGTATTTCGTTTGGCTCAGGCGCAATCACGAATGAATAACGGTTTGGTTGATG
CGAGTGATTTTGATGACGAGCGTAATGGCTGGCCTGTTGAACAAGTCTGGAAAGAAATGCATAAACTTTT
GCCATTCTCACCGGATTCAGTCGTCACTCATGGTGATTTCTCACTTGATAACCTTATTTTTGACGAGGGG
AAATTAATAGGTTGTATTGATGTTGGACGAGTCGGAATCGCAGACCGATACCAGGATCTTGCCATCCTAT
GGAACTGCCTCGGTGAGTTTTCTCCTTCATTACAGAAACGGCTTTTTCAAAAATATGGTATTGATAATCC
TGATATGAATAAATTGCAGTTTCATTTGATGCTCGATGAGTTTTTCTAAGAATTAATTCATGAGCGGATA
CATATTTGAATGTATTTAGAAAAATAAACAAATAGGGGTTCCGCGCACATTTCCCCGAAAAGTGCCACCT
AAATTGTAAGCGTTAATATTTTGTTAAAATTCGCGTTAAATTTTTGTTAAATCAGCTCATTTTTTAACCA
ATAGGCCGAAATCGGCAAAATCCCTTATAAATCAAAAGAATAGACCGAGATAGGGT
[37 nt withheld, positions 2087-2123]
AAAGAACGTGGACTCCAACGTCAAAGG
[49 nt withheld, positions 2151-2199]
T
[91 nt withheld, positions 2201-2291]
G
[124 nt withheld, positions 2293-2416]
CCCATTCGCCAGTGTCCATGGCACCTGCAGCTCATTAGCGAGAGACCAAGCTTTTATTATTTAAACTGTT
TGAGGAAACGCAGATCGTTTTCGAAGAATGAACGCAGGTCGGTGACGCCGTAACGCAACATAGTCAGACG
CTCCATCCCCATCCCGAACCCGAAACCAGAGTAAACTTCCGGGTCGATGCCAACGTTACGCAACACGTTC
GGATGCACCATCCCGCAGCCCAGCACTTCCAGCCATTTACCGTTTTTACCCATGACGTCCACTTCTGCAG
AAGGTTCAGCAAACGGGAAGTAGGAAGGACGGAAGCGAATCTGCAAATCTTCCTCAAAGAAGTTACGCAG
GAAGTCGTGCAGCGTGCCTTTCAGGTTGGTAAAGCTGATGTTGGTATCAACAATCAGACCTTCCATCTGA
TGGAACATCGGCGTGTGAGTCTGGTCGTAGTCGTTACGATAAACACGGCCAGGCGCGATGATACGAATCG
GTGGCTGCTGGGCTTTCATGGTGCGGATCTGTACGCCAGAGGTCTGGGTACGCAGCAGGCGGGTAGTGTC
AAACCAGAAAGTGTCGTGGTCAGCGCGCGCCGGGTGGTGACCAGGAATGTTCAGAGCATCGAAGTTATGA
TAATCGTCTTCGATTTCCGGCCCGGTTGCCACGGTAAAGCCAAGCTCACCGAAGAAACTTTCGATACGGT
CGATGGTACGGGTAACCGGATGCAGACCGCCGTTTTCAATGCGACGACCTGGCAGAGAGACATCAATCGT
TTCCGCCGCCAGACGCGCATTCAGTGCAGCGCTTTCCAGTTCCGCTTTACGCGCATTCAGCGCCTGCTGA
ACCTGCTCTTTCGCTTCGTTGATAACCGCACCAGCTGCCGGACGCTCTTCTGGCGGCAGCTCACGCAGGG
TCGTCATCTGAAGGGTTAAGTGCCCTTTTTTACCCAAATATTCGACGCGCACATTATCTAACGCGGCAAC
ATCTGACGCCTGGCTAATGGCCGCCTTCGCACTGGCAACCAGTTCTGCGAGATGTGACATTTTAGCTTCC
TTAGCTCCTGAAAATCTCGATAACTCAAAAAATACGCCCGGTAGTGATCTTATTTCATTATGGTGAAAGT
TGGAACCTCTTACGTGCCGATCAAAGCTTGGTCTCTCTCCCATTAGAGACGGCCGGATTGCGGCCGCTAA
CCGGCCGTCTCACGTAATATGCAGGTGCTCGAGGGCATCACTGCCCGCTTTCCAGTCGGGAAACCTGTCG
TGCCAGCTGCATTAATGAATCGGCCAACGCGCGGGGAGAGGCGGTTTGCGTATT
Features (pLannotate 1.2.2; 7 found; start..end, strand, type, name):
    189..777     -  rep_origin     ori: high-copy-number ColE1/pMB1/pBR322/pUC origin of replication
   1054..1869    +  CDS            KanR: aminoglycoside phosphotransferase; aph(3')-Ia; confers resistance to kanamycin in bacteria or G418 (Geneticin®) in eukaryotes
   1878..1935    -  promoter       AmpR promoter (fragment): bla
   1988..2416    -  rep_origin     f1 ori (sequence partly withheld): f1 bacteriophage origin of replication; arrow indicates direction of (+) strand synthesis
   2476..3456    -  CDS            pheS: SYFA_ECOLI - Experimental evidence at protein level: Swiss-Prot protein existence level 1. From Escherichia coli (strain K12).
   3457..3559    -  promoter       cat promoter: promoter of the E. coli cat gene encoding chloramphenicol acetyltransferase
   3644..6       -  CDS            lacI (fragment) (across the origin): lac repressor; lacI; The lac repressor binds to the lac operator to inhibit transcription in E. coli. This inhibition can be relieved by adding lactose or isopropyl-β-D-thiogalactopyranoside (IPTG).
