[The description below was written by a language model from this plasmid's Addgene catalogue record and pLannotate feature annotations shown in this document.]
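Description:
pML2(+)WR is an empty Level-2 shuttle vector from the MIDAS (Modular DNA Assembly System) synthetic biology toolkit. It is used in E. coli to assemble transcription units that are later combined into multigene constructs. It is a small (about 3.7 kb) pUC19 derivative that retains the high-copy ColE1/pMB1-type origin. The original ampicillin resistance marker has been replaced by a kanamycin resistance gene (an aminoglycoside phosphotransferase) and an f1 phage origin, both taken from pET-28a(+). Selection is therefore on kanamycin. The annotation also picks up short fragments of the bla promoter and of lacI, which appear to be backbone remnants rather than functional parts.

The vector carries no insert. Its main functional element is a mutant E. coli pheS gene (T251A/A294G) driven by the cat promoter, which serves as a negative selection marker. This relaxed-specificity phenylalanyl-tRNA synthetase alpha subunit makes cells sensitive to chlorinated phenylalanine analogues, so plasmids that keep the marker can be selected against. In systems of this type, that generally enriches for clones in which the marker has been displaced by the assembled DNA, although the record does not spell out the exact layout of the cloning cassette.

According to the catalogue entry, transcription units built in this vector are assembled in reverse orientation with (+) polarity and are then used for AarI-mediated Level-3 multigene assembly. The type IIS restriction sites that mediate these steps are not annotated in the feature table, so their positions are not given.
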