Addgene plasmid #108335: pML2(+)WR
Purpose: (Empty Backbone) MIDAS Level-2 shuttle vector for assembling transcription units (TUs) with reverse orientation and (+) polarity. TUs assembled in this vector are used for AarI-mediated Level-3 multigene assembly.
Depositing lab: Andrew Muscroft-Taylor. Depositing organization: Callaghan Innovation. Publication: MIDAS: A Modular DNA Assembly System for Synthetic Biology. van Dolleweerd CJ, Kessans SA, Van de Bittner KC, Bustamante LY, Bundela R, Scott B, Nicholson MJ, Parker EJ. ACS Synth Biol. 2018 Apr 20;7(4):1018-1029. doi: 10.1021/acssynbio.7b00363. Epub 2018 Apr 12. PubMed 29620866.
Backbone
  Vector backbone: pUC19
  Modifications to backbone: Replacement of ampicillin resistance marker with kanamycin resistance gene and f1 ori from pET-28a(+). Introduction of pheS (T251A/A294G) negative selection marker.
  Vector type: Synthetic Biology
  Selectable markers: Kanamycin
Growth in bacteria
  Bacterial resistance: Kanamycin, 50 μg/mL
  Growth temperature: 37°C
  Growth strain: DH5alpha
  Copy number: High Copy
Gene/Insert
  Cloning method: Restriction Enzyme
Terms and licenses: Academic/Nonprofit Terms; Industry Terms: Not Available to Industry
How to cite: pML2(+)WR was a gift from Andrew Muscroft-Taylor (Addgene plasmid # 108335 ; http://n2t.net/addgene:108335 ; RRID:Addgene_108335)
